>Addgene plasmid #57899 | mKO2-TOMM20-N-10 | depositor partial sequence | sequence record 89050 | insert sequence
TGACGTCAGATCCGCTAGCGCCACCATGGTGGGTCGGAACAGCGCCATCGCCGCCGGTGTATGCGGGGCC
CTTTTCATTGGGTACTGCATCTACTTCGACCGCAAAAGACGAAGTGACCCCAACTTCAAGAACAGGCTTC
GAGAACGAAGAAAGAAACAGAAGCTTGCCAAGGAGAGAGCTGGGCTTTCCAAGTTACCTGACCTTAAAGA
TGCTGAAGCTGTTCAGAAGTTCTTCCTTGAAGAAATACAGCTTGGTGAAGAGTTACTAGCTCAAGGTGAA
TATGAGAAGGGCGTAGACCATCTGACAAATGCAATTGCTGTGTGTGGACAGCCACAGCAGTTACTGCAGG
TCTTACAGCAAACTCTTCCACCACCAGTGTTCCAGATGCTTCTGACTAAGCTCCCAACAATTAGTCAGAG
AATTGTAAGTGCTCAGAGCTTGGCTGAAGATGATGTGGAAGGCGGTAGCGGGGATCCACCGGTCGCCACC
ATGGTGAGTGTGATTAAACCAGAGATGAAGATGAGGTACTACATGGACGGCTCCGTCAATGGGCATGAGT
TCACAATTGAAGGTGAAGGCACAGGCAGACCTTACGAGGGACATCAAGAGATGACACTACGCGTCACAAT
GGCCGAGGGCGGGCCAATGCCTTTCGCGTTTGACTTAGTGTCACACGTGTTCTGTTACGGCCACAGAGTA
TTTACTAAATATCCAGAAGAGATACCAGACTATTTCAAACAAGCATTTCCTGAAGGCCTGTCATGGGAAA
GGTCGTTGGAGTTCGAAGATGGTGGGTCCGCTTCAGTCAGTGCGCATATAAGCCTTAGAGGAAACACCTT
CTACCACAAATCCAAATTTACTGGGGTTAACTTTCCTGCCGATGGTCCTATCATGCAAAACCAAAGTGTT
GATTGGGAGCCATCAACCGAGAAAATTACTGCCAGCGACGGAGTTCTGAAGGGTGATGTTACGATGTACC
TAAAACTTGAAGGAGGCGGCAATCACAAATGCCAAATGAAGACTACTTACAAGGCGGCAAAAGAGATTCT
TGAAATGCCAGGAGACCATTACATCGGCCATCGCCTCGTCAGGAAAACCGAAGGCAACATTACTGAGCAG
GTAGAAGATGCAGTAGCTCATAGCTAAGCGGCCGCGACTCTAGATCATAATCAGCCATACCACATT
