>Addgene plasmid #57899 | mKO2-TOMM20-N-10 | addgene partial sequence | sequence record 158947 | mKO2-R 5'-CCTGTGCCTTCACCTTCAAT-3'
TAGTACCTCATCTTCATCTCTGGTTTAATCACACTCACCATGGTGGCGACCGGTGGATCCCCGCTACCGC
CTTCCACATCATCTTCAGCCAAGCTCTGAGCACTTACAATTCTCTGACTAATTGTTGGGAGCTTAGTCAG
AAGCATCTGGAACACTGGTGGTGGAAGAGTTTGCTGTAAGACCTGCAGTAACTGCTGTGGCTGTCCACAC
ACAGCAATTGCATTTGTCAGATGGTCTACGCCCTTCTCATATTCACCTTGAGCTAGTAACTCTTCACCAA
GCTGTATTTCTTCAAGGAAGAACTTCTGAACAGCTTCAGCATCTTTAAGGTCAGGTAACTTGGAAAGCCC
AGCTCTCTCCTTGGCAAGCTTCTGTTTCTTTCTTCGTTCTCGAAGCCTGTTCTTGAAGTTGGGGTCACTT
CGTCTTTTGCGGTCGAAGTAGATGCAGTACCCAATGAAAAGGGCCCCGCATACACCGGCGGCGATGGCGC
TGTTCCGACCCACCATGGTGGCGCTAGCGGATCTGACGGTTCACTAAACCAGCTCTGCTTATATAGACCT
CCCACCGTACACGCCTACCGCCCATTTGCGTCAATGGGGCGGAGTTGTTACGACATTTTGGAAAGTCCCG
TTGATTTTGGTGCCAAAACAAACTCCCATTGACGTCAATGGGGTGGAGACTTGGAAATCCCCGTGAGTCA
AACCGCTATCCACGCCCATTGATGTACTGCCAAAACCGCATCACCATGGTAATAGCGATGACTAATACGT
AGATGTACTGCCAAGTAGGAA
