[The description below was written by a language model from this plasmid's Addgene catalogue record.]
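Description:
mKO2-TOMM20-N-10 is a mammalian expression plasmid built on the mKO2-N1 backbone (about 4.75 kb without the insert), an N1-style fusion vector in which a gene of interest is placed upstream of the fluorescent protein coding sequence. It is maintained in E. coli as a high-copy plasmid under kanamycin selection. It also carries a neomycin resistance marker, so transfected mammalian cells can be selected with G418 if stable lines are wanted. The record provides no feature table, so details such as the origin of replication are not explicitly documented. The use of an SV40 polyA reverse sequencing primer suggests an SV40 polyadenylation signal downstream of the fusion.

The insert is human TOMM20 (also known as TOM20, MAS20 or MOM19), a receptor subunit of the translocase of the outer mitochondrial membrane. It is expressed from the CMV promoter, which drives strong constitutive transcription in most mammalian cell types. The orange fluorescent protein mKO2 (monomeric Kusabira Orange 2) is fused to the C terminus of TOMM20, leaving free the N-terminal end of TOMM20, where its membrane anchor lies. The "N-10" in the name probably refers to the N1-type orientation and a 10-residue linker between the two proteins, but the record does not state this.

The stated purpose is labelling of the outer mitochondrial membrane, with excitation at 551 nm and emission at 565 nm. The construct is suited to fluorescence imaging of mitochondrial morphology, distribution and dynamics in live or fixed transfected cells. Its orange emission also allows it to be combined with green or far-red markers in multicolour experiments.
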