Addgene plasmid #57899: mKO2-TOMM20-N-10
Purpose: Localization: Outer Mitochondrial Membrane, Excitation: 551, Emission: 565
Depositing lab: Michael Davidson. Depositing organization: Florida State University, Tallahassee.
Backbone
  Vector backbone: mKO2-N1
  Backbone size w/o insert (bp): 4750
  Vector type: Mammalian Expression
  Selectable markers: Neomycin (select with G418)
Growth in bacteria
  Bacterial resistance: Kanamycin, 50 μg/mL
  Growth temperature: 37°C
  Growth strain: DH5alpha
  Copy number: High Copy
Gene/Insert
  Gene/Insert name: TOMM20 (alt name: NM_014765.2)
  Species: H. sapiens (human)
  Entrez Gene: TOMM20 (a.k.a. MAS20, MOM19, TOM20)
  Promoter: CMV
  Tag / fusion protein: mKO2 (C terminal on backbone)
  Cloning method: Unknown
  Sequencing primers: 5′ CMV-F; 3′ SV40pA-R
Terms and licenses: Academic/Nonprofit Terms; Industry Terms: Not Available to Industry
Depositor comments: . Excitation = 551; Emission = 565
How to cite: mKO2-TOMM20-N-10 was a gift from Michael Davidson (Addgene plasmid # 57899 ; http://n2t.net/addgene:57899 ; RRID:Addgene_57899)
